>Addgene plasmid #233169 | pMXs-Isl1-P2A-mRuby2 | addgene full sequence | sequence record 463014 | Addgene NGS Result
TCGGCGACACAGTGTGGGTCCGCCGACACCAGACTAAGAACCTAGAACCTCGCTGGAAAGGACCTTACAC
AGTCCTGCTGACCACCCCCACCGCCCTCAAAGTAGACGGCATCGCAGCTTGGATACACGCCGCCCACGTG
AAGGCTGCCGACCCCGGGGGTGGACCATCCTCTAGACTGCCGGATCTAGCTAGTTAATCGACGGTATCGA
TAAGCTATCAAACAAGTTTGTACAAAAAAGCAGGCTCCACCATGGGAACCAATTCAGTCGACTGGATCCG
GTACTACTGCCACCATGGGAGACATGGGCGATCCACCAAAAAAAAAACGTCTGATTTCCCTGTGTGTTGG
TTGCGGCAATCAAATTCACGACCAGTATATTCTGAGGGTTTCTCCGGATTTGGAGTGGCATGCAGCATGT
TTGAAATGTGCGGAGTGTAATCAGTATTTGGACGAAAGCTGTACGTGCTTTGTTAGGGATGGGAAAACCT
ACTGTAAAAGAGATTATATCAGGTTGTACGGGATCAAATGCGCCAAGTGCAGCATAGGCTTCAGCAAGAA
CGACTTCGTGATGCGCGCCCGCTCTAAGGTGTACCACATCGAGTGTTTCCGCTGTGTAGCCTGCAGCCGA
CAGCTCATCCCGGGAGACGAATTCGCCCTGCGGGAGGATGGGCTTTTCTGCCGTGCAGACCACGATGTGG
TGGAGAGAGCCAGCCTGGGAGCTGGAGATCCTCTCAGTCCCTTGCATCCAGCGCGGCCTCTGCAAATGGC
AGCCGAACCCATCTCGGCTAGGCAGCCAGCTCTGCGGCCGCACGTCCACAAGCAGCCGGAGAAGACCACC
CGAGTGCGGACTGTGCTCAACGAGAAGCAGCTGCACACCTTGCGGACCTGCTATGCCGCCAACCCTCGGC
CAGATGCGCTCATGAAGGAGCAACTAGTGGAGATGACGGGCCTCAGTCCCAGAGTCATCCGAGTGTGGTT
TCAAAACAAGCGGTGCAAGGACAAGAAACGCAGCATCATGATGAAGCAGCTCCAGCAGCAGCAACCCAAC
GACAAAACTAATATCCAGGGGATGACAGGAACTCCCATGGTGGCTGCTAGTCCGGAGAGACATGATGGTG
GTTTACAGGCTAACCCAGTAGAGGTGCAAAGTTACCAGCCGCCCTGGAAAGTACTGAGTGACTTCGCCTT
GCAAAGCGACATAGATCAGCCTGCTTTTCAGCAACTGGTCAATTTTTCAGAAGGAGGACCAGGCTCTAAT
TCTACTGGCAGTGAAGTAGCATCGATGTCCTCGCAGCTCCCAGATACACCCAACAGCATGGTAGCCAGTC
CTATTGAGGCAGGAAGCGGAGCTACTAACTTCAGCCTGCTGAAGCAGGCTGGAGACGTGGAGGAGAACCC
TGGACCTATGGTGTCTAAGGGCGAAGAGCTGATCAAGGAAAATATGCGTATGAAGGTGGTCATGGAAGGT
TCGGTCAACGGCCACCAATTCAAATGCACAGGTGAAGGAGAAGGCAATCCGTACATGGGAACTCAAACCA
TGAGGATCAAAGTCATCGAGGGAGGACCCCTGCCATTTGCCTTTGACATTCTTGCCACGTCGTTCATGTA
TGGCAGCCGTACTTTTATCAAGTACCCGAAAGGCATTCCTGATTTCTTTAAACAGTCCTTTCCTGAGGGT
TTTACTTGGGAAAGAGTTACGAGATACGAAGATGGTGGAGTCGTCACCGTCATGCAGGACACCAGCCTTG
AGGATGGCTGTCTCGTTTACCACGTCCAAGTCAGAGGGGTAAACTTTCCCTCCAATGGTCCCGTGATGCA
GAAGAAGACCAAGGGTTGGGAGCCTAATACAGAGATGATGTATCCAGCAGATGGTGGTCTGAGGGGATAC
ACTCATATGGCACTGAAAGTTGATGGTGGTGGCCATCTGTCTTGCTCTTTCGTAACAACTTACAGGTCAA
AAAAGACCGTCGGGAACATCAAGATGCCCGGTATCCATGCCGTTGATCACCGCCTGGAAAGGTTAGAGGA
AAGTGACAATGAAATGTTCGTAGTACAACGCGAACACGCAGTTGCCAAGTTCGCCGGGCTTGGTGGTGGG
ATGGACGAGCTGTACAAGTAACGCTGATATCTAGACCCAGCTTTCTTGTACAAAGTGGTTCGATAGCTTA
TCGATAATCAACCTCTGGATTACAAAATTTGTGAAAGATTGACTGGTATTCTTAACTATGTTGCTCCTTT
TACGCTATGTGGATACGCTGCTTTAATGCCTTTGTATCATGCTATTGCTTCCCGTATGGCTTTCATTTTC
TCCTCCTTGTATAAATCCTGGTTGCTGTCTCTTTATGAGGAGTTGTGGCCCGTTGTCAGGCAACGTGGCG
TGGTGTGCACTGTGTTTGCTGACGCAACCCCCACTGGTTGGGGCATTGCCACCACCTGTCAGCTCCTTTC
CGGGACTTTCGCTTTCCCCCTCCCTATTGCCACGGCGGAACTCATCGCCGCCTGCCTTGCCCGCTGCTGG
ACAGGGGCTCGGCTGTTGGGCACTGACAATTCCGTGGTGTTGTCGGGGAAATCATCGTCCTTTCCTTGGC
TGCTCGCCTGTGTTGCCACCTGGATTCTGCGCGGGACGTCCTTCTGCTACGTCCCTTCGGCCCTCAATCC
AGCGGACCTTCCTTCCCGCGGCCTGCTGCCGGCTCTGCGGCCTCTTCCGCGTCTTCGCCTTCGCCCTCAG
ACGAGTCGGATCTCCCTTTGGGCCGCCTCCCCGCATCGATACCGTCGACGATAAAATAAAAGATTTTATT
TAGTCTCCAGAAAAAGGGGGGAATGAAAGACCCCACCTGTAGGTTTGGCAAGCTAGCTTAAGTAACGCCA
TTTTGCAAGGCATGGAAAAATACATAACTGAGAATAGAGAAGTTCAGATCAAGGTCAGGAACAGATGGAA
CAGCTGAATATGGGCCAAACAGGATATCTGTGGTAAGCAGTTCCTGCCCCGGCTCAGGGCCAAGAACAGA
TGGAACAGCTGAATATGGGCCAAACAGGATATCTGTGGTAAGCAGTTCCTGCCCCGGCTCAGGGCCAAGA
ACAGATGGTCCCCAGATGCGGTCCAGCCCTCAGCAGTTTCTAGAGAACCATCAGATGTTTCCAGGGTGCC
CCAAGGACCTGAAATGACCCTGTGCCTTATTTGAACTAACCAATCAGTTCGCTTCTCGCTTCTGTTCGCG
CGCTTCTGCTCCCCGAGCTCAATAAAAGAGCCCACAACCCCTCACTCGGGGCGCCAGTCCTCCGATTGAC
TGAGTCGCCCGGGTACCCGTGTATCCAATAAACCCTCTTGCAGTTGCATCCGACTTGTGGTCTCGCTGTT
CCTTGGGAGGGTCTCCTCTGAGTGATTGACTACCCGTCAGCGGGGGTCTTTCACATGCAGCATGTATCAA
AATTAATTTGGTTTTTTTTCTTAAGTATTTACATTAAATGGCCATAGTTGCATTAATGAATCGGCCAACG
CGCGGGGAGAGGCGGTTTGCGTATTGGGCGCTCTTCCGCTTCCTCGCTCACTGACTCGCTGCGCTCGGTC
GTTCGGCTGCGGCGAGCGGTATCAGCTCACTCAAAGGCGGTAATACGGTTATCCACAGAATCAGGGGATA
ACGCAGGAAAGAACATGTGAGCAAAAGGCCAGCAAAAGGCCAGGAACCGTAAAAAGGCCGCGTTGCTGGC
GTTTTTCCATAGGCTCCGCCCCCCTGACGAGCATCACAAAAATCGACGCTCAAGTCAGAGGTGGCGAAAC
CCGACAGGACTATAAAGATACCAGGCGTTTCCCCCTGGAAGCTCCCTCGTGCGCTCTCCTGTTCCGACCC
TGCCGCTTACCGGATACCTGTCCGCCTTTCTCCCTTCGGGAAGCGTGGCGCTTTCTCATAGCTCACGCTG
TAGGTATCTCAGTTCGGTGTAGGTCGTTCGCTCCAAGCTGGGCTGTGTGCACGAACCCCCCGTTCAGCCC
GACCGCTGCGCCTTATCCGGTAACTATCGTCTTGAGTCCAACCCGGTAAGACACGACTTATCGCCACTGG
CAGCAGCCACTGGTAACAGGATTAGCAGAGCGAGGTATGTAGGCGGTGCTACAGAGTTCTTGAAGTGGTG
GCCTAACTACGGCTACACTAGAAGAACAGTATTTGGTATCTGCGCTCTGCTGAAGCCAGTTACCTTCGGA
AAAAGAGTTGGTAGCTCTTGATCCGGCAAACAAACCACCGCTGGTAGCGGTGGTTTTTTTGTTTGCAAGC
AGCAGATTACGCGCAGAAAAAAAGGATCTCAAGAAGATCCTTTGATCTTTTCTACGGGGTCTGACGCTCA
GTGGAACGAAAACTCACGTTAAGGGATTTTGGTCATGAGATTATCAAAAAGGATCTTCACCTAGATCCTT
TTGCGGCCGGCCGCAAATCAATCTAAAGTATATATGAGTAAACTTGGTCTGACAGTTACCAATGCTTAAT
CAGTGAGGCACCTATCTCAGCGATCTGTCTATTTCGTTCATCCATAGTTGCCTGACTCCCCGTCGTGTAG
ATAACTACGATACGGGAGGGCTTACCATCTGGCCCCAGTGCTGCAATGATACCGCGAGACCCACGCTCAC
CGGCTCCAGATTTATCAGCAATAAACCAGCCAGCCGGAAGGGCCGAGCGCAGAAGTGGTCCTGCAACTTT
ATCCGCCTCCATCCAGTCTATTAATTGTTGCCGGGAAGCTAGAGTAAGTAGTTCGCCAGTTAATAGTTTG
CGCAACGTTGTTGCCATTGCTACAGGCATCGTGGTGTCACGCTCGTCGTTTGGTATGGCTTCATTCAGCT
CCGGTTCCCAACGATCAAGGCGAGTTACATGATCCCCCATGTTGTGCAAAAAAGCGGTTAGCTCCTTCGG
TCCTCCGATCGTTGTCAGAAGTAAGTTGGCCGCAGTGTTATCACTCATGGTTATGGCAGCACTGCATAAT
TCTCTTACTGTCATGCCATCCGTAAGATGCTTTTCTGTGACTGGTGAGTACTCAACCAAGTCATTCTGAG
AATAGTGTATGCGGCGACCGAGTTGCTCTTGCCCGGCGTCAATACGGGATAATACCGCGCCACATAGCAG
AACTTTAAAAGTGCTCATCATTGGAAAACGTTCTTCGGGGCGAAAACTCTCAAGGATCTTACCGCTGTTG
AGATCCAGTTCGATGTAACCCACTCGTGCACCCAACTGATCTTCAGCATCTTTTACTTTCACCAGCGTTT
CTGGGTGAGCAAAAACAGGAAGGCAAAATGCCGCAAAAAAGGGAATAAGGGCGACACGGAAATGTTGAAT
ACTCATACTCTTCCTTTTTCAATATTATTGAAGCATTTATCAGGGTTATTGTCTCATGAGCGGATACATA
TTTGAATGTATTTAGAAAAATAAACAAATAGGGGTTCCGCGCACATTTCCCCGAAAAGTGCCACCTGCAT
AATGAAAGACCCCACCTGTAGGTTTGGCAAGCTAGCTTAAGTAACGCCATTTTGCAAGGCATGGAAAAAT
ACATAACTGAGAATAGAAAAGTTCAGATCAAGGTCAGGAACAGATGGAACAGCTGAATATGGGCCAAACA
GGATATCTGTGGTAAGCAGTTCCTGCCCCGGCTCAGGGCCAAGAACAGATGGAACAGCTGAATATGGGCC
AAACAGGATATCTGTGGTAAGCAGTTCCTGCCCCGGCTCAGGGCCAAGAACAGATGGTCCCCAGATGCGG
TCCAGCCCTCAGCAGTTTCTAGAGAACCATCAGATGTTTCCAGGGTGCCCCAAGGACCTGAAATGACCCT
GTGCCTTATTTGAACTAACCAATCAGTTCGCTTCTCGCTTCTGTTCGCGCGCTTCTGCTCCCCGAGCTCA
ATAAAAGAGCCCACAACCCCTCACTCGGCGCGCCAGTCCTCCGATTGACTGAGTCGCCCGGGTACCCGTG
TATCCAATAAACCCTCTTGCAGTTGCATCCGACTTGTGGTCTCGCTGTTCCTTGGGAGGGTCTCCTCTGA
GTGATTGACTACCCGTCAGCGGGGGTCTTTCATTTGGGGGCTCGTCCGGGATCGGGAGACCCCTGCCCAG
GGACCACCGACCCACCACCGGGAGGTAAGCTGGCCAGCAACTTATCTGTGTCTGTCCGATTGTCTAGTGT
CTATGACTGATTTTATGCGCCTGCGTCGGTACTAGTTAGCTAACTAGCTCTGTATCTGGCGGACCCGTGG
TGGAACTGACGAGTTCGGAACACCCGGCCGCAACCCTGGGAGACGTCCCAGGGACTTCGGGGGCCGTTTT
TGTGGCCCGACCTGAGTCCAAAAATCCCGATCGTTTTGGACTCTTTGGTGCACCCCCCTAATAGGAGGGA
TATGTGGTTCTGGTAGGAGACGAGAACCTAAAACAGTTCCCGCCTCCGTCTGAATTTTTGCTTTCGGTTT
GGGACCGAAGCCGCGCCGCGCGTCTTGTCTGCTGCAGCATCGTTCTGTGTTGTCTCTGTCTGACTGTGTT
TCTGTATTTGTCTGAAAATTAGGGCCAGACTGTTACCACTCCCTTAAGTTTGACCTTAGGTCACTGGAAA
GATGTCGAGCGGATCGCTCACAACCAGTCGGTAGATGTCAAGAAGAGACGTTGGGTTACCTTCTGCTCTG
CAGAATGGCCAACCTTTAACGTCGGATGGCCGCGAGACGGCACCTTTAACCGAGACCTCATCACCCAGGT
TAAGATCAAGGTCTTTTCACCTGGCCCGCATGGACACCCAGACCAGGTCCCCTACATCGTGACCTGGGAA
GCCTTGGCTTTTGACCCCCCTCCCTGGGTCAAGCCCTTTGTACACCCTAAGCCTCCGCCTCCTCTTCCTC
CATCCGCCCCGTCTCTCCCCCTTGAACCTCCTCGTTCGACCCCGCCTCGATCCTCCCTTTATCCAGCCCT
CACTCCTTCTCTAGGCGCCCCCATATGGCCATATGAGATCTTATATGGGGCACCCCCGCCCCTTGTAAAC
TTCCCTGACCCTGACATGACAAGAGTTACTAACAGCCCCTCTCTCCAAGCTCACTTACAGGCTCTCTACT
TAGTCCAGCACGAAGTCTGGAGACCTCTGGCGGCAGCCTACCAAGAACAACTGGACCGACCGGTGGTACC
TCACCCTTACCGAG
Features (pLannotate 1.2.2; 17 found; start..end, strand, type, name):
    198..216     -  misc_feature   MCS (fragment): pBluescript multiple cloning site
    222..246     +  protein_bind   attB1: mutant version of attB; recombination site for the Gateway® BP reaction BP Clonase™
    295..1341    +  CDS            ISL1: ISL1_HUMAN - Experimental evidence at protein level: Swiss-Prot protein existence level 1. DNA-binding transcriptional activator. Recognizes and binds to the consensus octamer binding site 5'-ATAATTAA-3' in promoter of target genes. Plays a fundamental role in the gene regulatory network essential for retinal ganglion cell (RGC) differentiation. Cooperates with the transcription factor POU4F2 to achieve maximal levels of expression of RGC target genes and RGC fate specification in the developing retina. Involved in the specification of motor neurons in cooperation with LHX3 and LDB1. Binds to
   1408..2118    +  CDS            mRuby2: mRuby2 is a basic (constitutively fluorescent) red fluorescent protein published in 2012, derived from Entacmaea quadricolor. It has moderate acid sensitivity.
   2135..2159    -  protein_bind   attB2: mutant version of attB; recombination site for the Gateway® BP reaction BP Clonase™
   2176..2764    +  misc_feature   WPRE: woodchuck hepatitis virus posttranscriptional regulatory element
   2822..2943    +  LTR            3' LTR (ΔU3) (fragment): self-inactivating 3' long terminal repeat (LTR) from Moloney murine leukemia virus
   2944..3413    +  LTR            LTR: long terminal repeat from Moloney murine leukemia virus
   3479..3531    -  CDS            lacI (fragment): lac repressor; lacI; The lac repressor binds to the lac operator to inhibit transcription in E. coli. This inhibition can be relieved by adding lactose or isopropyl-β-D-thiogalactopyranoside (IPTG).
   3714..4302    -  rep_origin     ori: high-copy-number ColE1/pMB1/pBR322/pUC origin of replication
   4466..5326    -  CDS            AmpR: β-lactamase; bla; confers resistance to ampicillin, carbenicillin, and related antibiotics
   5327..5431    -  promoter       AmpR promoter: bla
   5461..6054    +  LTR            LTR: long terminal repeat from Moloney murine leukemia virus
   6117..6316    +  misc_feature   MMLV Ψ: packaging signal of Moloney murine leukemia virus (MMLV)
   6368..6456    +  misc_feature   MESV Ψ (fragment): packaging signal of murine embryonic stem cell virus
   6533..6949    +  CDS            gag (truncated): truncated Moloney murine leukemia virus (MMLV) gag gene lacking the start codon
   6959..179     +  misc_feature   pol region (across the origin): Moloney murine leukemia virus (MMLV) pol region containing the splice acceptor site
