[The description below was written by a language model from this plasmid's Addgene catalogue record and pLannotate feature annotations shown in this document.]
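Description:
pMXs-Isl1-P2A-mRuby2 is a Moloney murine leukemia virus (MMLV)-based retroviral expression plasmid built on the Gateway-compatible pMXs-gw backbone, intended for producing gammaretrovirus that delivers a transgene into mammalian cells. In bacteria it is maintained through a high-copy ColE1/pUC-type origin and selected with ampicillin via the β-lactamase gene and its native promoter. A recombination-stable host strain is recorded for propagation, as is common for plasmids with repeated LTRs.

The viral cassette begins with a 5' MMLV LTR, followed by the Ψ packaging signal, a truncated gag lacking its start codon, and a pol-derived region containing the splice acceptor. Together these allow the genomic RNA to be packaged when gag, pol and env are supplied in trans, and they support expression of the downstream insert. No separate internal promoter is annotated, so transcription presumably comes from the 5' LTR, as is typical of pMXs vectors. The payload sits between attB1 and attB2 sites left by Gateway cloning. It consists of the coding sequence for the LIM-homeodomain transcription factor Isl1, listed as mouse in the catalogue although the annotation tool matched it to the human ortholog. Isl1 is joined through a P2A self-cleaving peptide to the red fluorescent protein mRuby2. The P2A itself is not annotated but corresponds to the gap between the two coding sequences. This arrangement yields both proteins from one transcript, so red fluorescence reports Isl1 expression. A WPRE downstream enhances transcript stability and expression, and a 3' LTR closes the provirus.

The stated purpose is retroviral expression of Isl1 with a fluorescent reporter, and the associated work concerns transcription factor-driven direct conversion of cells to motor neurons.
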