Addgene plasmid #233169: pMXs-Isl1-P2A-mRuby2
Purpose: Retroviral expression of Isl1 with mRuby2 fluorescent reporter
Depositing lab: Kate Galloway. Depositing organization: Massachusetts Institute of Technology. Publication: Proliferation history and transcription factor levels drive direct conversion to motor neurons. Wang NB, Lende-Dorn BA, Beitz AM, Han P, Adewumi HO, O'Shea TM, Galloway KE. Cell Syst. 2025 Apr 16;16(4):101205. doi: 10.1016/j.cels.2025.101205. Epub 2025 Mar 13. PubMed 40086434.
Backbone
  Vector backbone: pMXs-gw
  Vector type: Mammalian Expression, Retroviral
Growth in bacteria
  Bacterial resistance: Ampicillin, 100 μg/mL
  Growth temperature: 30°C
  Growth strain: NEB Stable
  Copy number: High Copy
Gene/Insert
  Gene/Insert name: Isl1-P2A-mRuby2
  Species: M. musculus (mouse), Synthetic
  Entrez Gene: Isl1
  Cloning method: Gateway Cloning
Terms and licenses: Academic/Nonprofit Terms; Industry Terms: Not Available to Industry
Depositor comments: Please visit https://doi.org/10.1101/2023.11.26.568736 for bioRxiv preprint.
How to cite: pMXs-Isl1-P2A-mRuby2 was a gift from Kate Galloway (Addgene plasmid # 233169 ; http://n2t.net/addgene:233169 ; RRID:Addgene_233169)
