>Addgene plasmid #233169 | pMXs-Isl1-P2A-mRuby2 | depositor partial sequence | sequence record 458705 | Isl1
ATGGGAGACATGGGCGATCCACCAAAAAAAAAACGTCTGATTTCCCTGTGTGTTGGTTGCGGCAATCAAA
TTCACGACCAGTATATTCTGAGGGTTTCTCCGGATTTGGAGTGGCATGCAGCATGTTTGAAATGTGCGGA
GTGTAATCAGTATTTGGACGAAAGCTGTACGTGCTTTGTTAGGGATGGGAAAACCTACTGTAAAAGAGAT
TATATCAGGTTGTACGGGATCAAATGCGCCAAGTGCAGCATAGGCTTCAGCAAGAACGACTTCGTGATGC
GCGCCCGCTCTAAGGTGTACCACATCGAGTGTTTCCGCTGTGTAGCCTGCAGCCGACAGCTCATCCCGGG
AGACGAATTCGCCCTGCGGGAGGATGGGCTTTTCTGCCGTGCAGACCACGATGTGGTGGAGAGAGCCAGC
CTGGGAGCTGGAGATCCTCTCAGTCCCTTGCATCCAGCGCGGCCTCTGCAAATGGCAGCCGAACCCATCT
CGGCTAGGCAGCCAGCTCTGCGGCCGCACGTCCACAAGCAGCCGGAGAAGACCACCCGAGTGCGGACTGT
GCTCAACGAGAAGCAGCTGCACACCTTGCGGACCTGCTATGCCGCCAACCCTCGGCCAGATGCGCTCATG
AAGGAGCAACTAGTGGAGATGACGGGCCTCAGTCCCAGAGTCATCCGAGTGTGGTTTCAAAACAAGCGGT
GCAAGGACAAGAAACGCAGCATCATGATGAAGCAGCTCCAGCAGCAGCAACCCAACGACAAAACTAATAT
CCAGGGGATGACAGGAACTCCCATGGTGGCTGCTAGTCCGGAGAGACATGATGGTGGTTTACAGGCTAAC
CCAGTAGAGGTGCAAAGTTACCAGCCGCCCTGGAAAGTACTGAGTGACTTCGCCTTGCAAAGCGACATAG
ATCAGCCTGCTTTTCAGCAACTGGTCAATTTTTCAGAAGGAGGACCAGGCTCTAATTCTACTGGCAGTGA
AGTAGCATCGATGTCCTCGCAGCTCCCAGATACACCCAACAGCATGGTAGCCAGTCCTATTGAGGCA
