>Addgene plasmid #233169 | pMXs-Isl1-P2A-mRuby2 | depositor partial sequence | sequence record 458706 | mRuby2
ATGGTGTCTAAGGGCGAAGAGCTGATCAAGGAAAATATGCGTATGAAGGTGGTCATGGAAGGTTCGGTCA
ACGGCCACCAATTCAAATGCACAGGTGAAGGAGAAGGCAATCCGTACATGGGAACTCAAACCATGAGGAT
CAAAGTCATCGAGGGAGGACCCCTGCCATTTGCCTTTGACATTCTTGCCACGTCGTTCATGTATGGCAGC
CGTACTTTTATCAAGTACCCGAAAGGCATTCCTGATTTCTTTAAACAGTCCTTTCCTGAGGGTTTTACTT
GGGAAAGAGTTACGAGATACGAAGATGGTGGAGTCGTCACCGTCATGCAGGACACCAGCCTTGAGGATGG
CTGTCTCGTTTACCACGTCCAAGTCAGAGGGGTAAACTTTCCCTCCAATGGTCCCGTGATGCAGAAGAAG
ACCAAGGGTTGGGAGCCTAATACAGAGATGATGTATCCAGCAGATGGTGGTCTGAGGGGATACACTCATA
TGGCACTGAAAGTTGATGGTGGTGGCCATCTGTCTTGCTCTTTCGTAACAACTTACAGGTCAAAAAAGAC
CGTCGGGAACATCAAGATGCCCGGTATCCATGCCGTTGATCACCGCCTGGAAAGGTTAGAGGAAAGTGAC
AATGAAATGTTCGTAGTACAACGCGAACACGCAGTTGCCAAGTTCGCCGGGCTTGGTGGTGGGATGGACG
AGCTGTACAAG
